Addgene plasmid #223787: pGEX4T1_GST-EGFP-ATG13_IDR_delta206-230 (191-205_231-517aa)
Purpose: Expression of recombinant protein for purification
Depositing lab: Sascha Martens. Depositing organization: University of Vienna. Publication: Reconstitution of BNIP3/NIX-mitophagy initiation reveals hierarchical flexibility of the autophagy machinery. Adriaenssens E, Schaar S, Cook ASI, Stuke JFM, Sawa-Makarska J, Nguyen TN, Ren X, Schuschnig M, Romanov J, Khuu G, Uoselis L, Lazarou M, Hummer G, Hurley JH, Martens S. Nat Cell Biol. 2025 Jul 25. doi: 10.1038/s41556-025-01712-y. PubMed 40715440.
Backbone
  Vector backbone: pGEX-4T1
  Vector type: Bacterial Expression
Growth in bacteria
  Bacterial resistance: Ampicillin, 100 μg/mL
  Growth temperature: 37°C
  Growth strain: DH5alpha
  Copy number: Unknown
Gene/Insert
  Gene/Insert name: ATG13 IDR
  Species: H. sapiens (human)
  Mutation: expresses aa 191-517, with 206-230 deleted
  Entrez Gene: ATG13 (a.k.a. KIAA0652, PARATARG8)
  Tag / fusion protein: GST-EGFP (N terminal on insert)
  Cloning method: Gibson Cloning
Terms and licenses: Academic/Nonprofit Terms; Industry Terms: Not Available to Industry
Depositor comments: Internal #: SMc2465 . Please visit https://doi.org/10.1101/2024.08.28.609967 for bioRxiv preprint.
How to cite: pGEX4T1_GST-EGFP-ATG13_IDR_delta206-230 (191-205_231-517aa) was a gift from Sascha Martens (Addgene plasmid # 223787 ; http://n2t.net/addgene:223787 ; RRID:Addgene_223787)
