[The description below was written by a language model from this plasmid's Addgene catalogue record and pLannotate feature annotations shown in this document.]
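Description:
pGEX4T1_GST-EGFP-ATG13_IDR_delta206-230 is a bacterial expression plasmid built on the pGEX-4T1 backbone for producing a tagged fragment of human ATG13 in E. coli for purification. The sequenced record is about 6.6 kb. It is maintained through a ColE1/pMB1-type origin of replication and selected with ampicillin via the β-lactamase (AmpR) gene and its own promoter. Short remnants of rop and the pBR322 bom region are annotated, along with a residual lac promoter/lacZα segment and a small E. coli yciV fragment, all of which appear to be backbone carry-over rather than functional payload.

Expression is driven by the tac promoter, a strong trp/lac hybrid, followed by a lac operator. The plasmid also carries lacI with its promoter, so transcription is repressed until relieved by IPTG. The open reading frame encodes Schistosoma japonicum glutathione S-transferase, then a TEV protease recognition site, a green fluorescent protein (listed as EGFP in the catalogue and annotated as mEGFP in the feature table), and the ATG13 insert. The insert, introduced by Gibson cloning, covers the intrinsically disordered region of ATG13, residues 191–517, with residues 206–230 deleted, so that 191–205 is joined directly to 231–517.

GST allows affinity capture on glutathione resin, and the position of the TEV site should allow the GST tag to be removed while leaving a fluorescent EGFP–ATG13 fragment. ATG13 is an autophagy initiation factor of the ULK1 complex, and the associated study concerns reconstitution of BNIP3/NIX mitophagy initiation. The specific role of the deleted segment is not stated in the record.
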