Features (pLannotate 1.2.2; 19 found; start..end, strand, type, name):
    180..208     +  promoter       tac promoter: strong E. coli promoter; hybrid between the trp and lac UV5 promoters
    216..232     +  protein_bind   lac operator: The lac repressor binds to the lac operator to inhibit transcription in E. coli. This inhibition can be relieved by adding lactose or isopropyl-β-D-thiogalactopyranoside (IPTG). lac repressor encoded by lacI
    261..912     +  CDS            GST (fragment): glutathione S-transferase from Schistosoma japonicum
    939..958     +  CDS            TEV site (fragment): tobacco etch virus (TEV) protease recognition and cleavage site
    966..1682    +  CDS            mEGFP: mEGFP is a basic (constitutively fluorescent) green fluorescent protein published in 2002, derived from Aequorea victoria. It has moderate acid sensitivity.
   1695..2600    +  CDS            ATG13 (fragment): ATG13_HUMAN - Also known as KIAA0652. Experimental evidence at protein level: Swiss-Prot protein existence level 1. Autophagy factor required for autophagosome formation and mitophagy. Target of the TOR kinase signaling pathway that regulates autophagy through the control of the phosphorylation status of ATG13 and ULK1, and the regulation of the ATG13-ULK1-RB1CC1 complex. Through its regulation of ULK1 activity, plays a role in the regulation of the kinase activity of mTORC1 and cell proliferation. From Homo sapiens (Human).
   2645..2684    +  CDS            rop (fragment): Rop protein, which maintains plasmids at low copy number; rop
   2786..2826    +  misc_feature   bom (fragment): basis of mobility region from pBR322
   2931..3035    +  promoter       AmpR promoter: bla
   3036..3896    +  CDS            AmpR: β-lactamase; bla; confers resistance to ampicillin, carbenicillin, and related antibiotics
   4067..4655    +  rep_origin     ori: high-copy-number ColE1/pMB1/pBR322/pUC origin of replication
   4841..4892    -  misc_feature   bom (fragment): basis of mobility region from pBR322
   4899..4976    +  promoter       lacI promoter: lacI
   4977..6059    +  CDS            lacI: lac repressor; lacI; The lac repressor binds to the lac operator to inhibit transcription in E. coli. This inhibition can be relieved by adding lactose or isopropyl-β-D-thiogalactopyranoside (IPTG).
   6072..6093    +  protein_bind   CAP binding site: CAP binding activates transcription in the presence of cAMP. E. coli catabolite activator protein
   6108..6138    +  promoter       lac promoter: promoter for the E. coli lac operon
   6146..6162    +  protein_bind   lac operator: The lac repressor binds to the lac operator to inhibit transcription in E. coli. This inhibition can be relieved by adding lactose or isopropyl-β-D-thiogalactopyranoside (IPTG). lac repressor encoded by lacI
   6182..6355    +  CDS            lacZα: LacZα fragment of β-galactosidase; lacZ fragment
   6619..104     -  CDS            yciV (fragment) (across the origin): RNAAM_ECOLI - Also known as trpH From Escherichia coli (strain K12).
>Addgene plasmid #223787 | pGEX4T1_GST-EGFP-ATG13_IDR_delta206-230 (191-205_231-517aa) | addgene full sequence | sequence record 448199 | Addgene NGS Result
TTATCGACTGTACGGTGCACCAATGCTTCTGGCGTCAGGCAGCCATCGGAAGCTGTGGTATGGCTGTGCA
GGTCGTAAATCACTGCATAATTCGTGTCGCTCAAGGCGCACTCCCGTTCTGGATAATGTTTTTTGCGCCG
ACATCATAACGGTTCTGGCAAATATTCTGAAATGAGCTGTTGACAATTAATCATCGGCTCGTATAATGTG
TGGAATTGTGAGCGGATAACAATTTCACACAGGAAACAGTATTCATGGCATCCCCTATACTAGGTTATTG
GAAAATTAAGGGCCTTGTGCAACCCACTCGACTTCTTTTGGAATATCTTGAAGAAAAATATGAAGAGCAT
TTGTATGAGCGCGATGAAGGTGATAAATGGCGAAACAAAAAGTTTGAATTGGGTTTGGAGTTTCCCAATC
TTCCTTATTATATTGATGGTGATGTTAAATTAACACAGTCTATGGCCATCATACGTTATATAGCTGACAA
GCACAACATGTTGGGTGGTTGTCCAAAAGAGCGTGCAGAGATTTCAATGCTTGAAGGAGCGGTTTTGGAT
ATTAGATACGGTGTTTCGAGAATTGCATATAGTAAAGACTTTGAAACTCTCAAAGTTGATTTTCTTAGCA
AGCTACCTGAAATGCTGAAAATGTTCGAAGATCGTTTATGTCATAAAACATATTTAAATGGTGATCATGT
AACCCATCCTGACTTCATGTTGTATGACGCTCTTGATGTTGTTTTATACATGGACCCAATGTGCCTGGAT
GCGTTCCCAAAATTAGTTTGTTTTAAAAAACGTATTGAAGCTATCCCACAAATTGATAAGTACTTGAAAT
CCAGCAAGTATATAGCATGGCCTTTGCAGGGCTGGCAAGCCACGTTTGGTGGTGGCGACCATCCTCCAAA
ATCGGATGATTACGATATCCCAACGACCGAAAACCTGTATTTTCAGGGTGGTACCATGGTGAGCAAGGGC
GAGGAGCTGTTCACCGGGGTGGTGCCCATCCTGGTCGAGCTGGACGGCGACGTAAACGGCCACAAGTTCA
GCGTGTCCGGCGAGGGCGAGGGCGATGCCACCTACGGCAAGCTGACCCTGAAGTTCATCTGCACCACCGG
CAAGCTGCCCGTGCCCTGGCCCACCCTCGTGACCACCCTGACCTACGGCGTGCAGTGCTTCAGCCGCTAC
CCCGACCACATGAAGCAGCACGACTTCTTCAAGTCCGCCATGCCCGAAGGCTACGTCCAGGAGCGCACCA
TCTTCTTCAAGGACGACGGCAACTACAAGACCCGCGCCGAGGTGAAGTTCGAGGGCGACACCCTGGTGAA
CCGCATCGAGCTGAAGGGCATCGACTTCAAGGAGGACGGCAACATCCTGGGGCACAAGCTGGAGTACAAC
TACAACAGCCACAACGTCTATATCATGGCCGACAAGCAGAAGAACGGCATCAAGGTGAACTTCAAGATCC
GCCACAACATCGAGGACGGCAGCGTGCAGCTCGCCGACCACTACCAGCAGAACACCCCCATCGGCGACGG
CCCCGTGCTGCTGCCCGACAACCACTACCTGAGCACCCAGTCCAAGCTGAGCAAAGACCCCAACGAGAAG
CGCGATCACATGGTCCTGCTGGAGTTCGTGACCGCCGCCGGGATCACTCTCGGCATGGACGAGCTGTACA
AGGGTACCGGTGGTATCAATCTGGCCTTCATGTCAACCAGACAGTTTGAGCGTACTCCCTATCGTACAGC
CGGTGAAGACACCGGCGTGATCTACCCCAGTGTCGAGGATAGCCAGGAAGTGTGTACCACTTCCTTCTCT
ACCTCACCACCCTCACAGCTCTCTTCAAGTCGCCTGAGTTATCAGCCTGCCGCTCTCGGAGTCGGTAGCG
CAGACCTGGCCTACCCAGTGGTCTTCGCAGCAGGCCTCAACGCAACCCACCCACATCAGCTGATGGTGCC
AGGAAAGGAGGGTGGAGTCCCACTGGCTCCTAATCAGCCAGTGCACGGTACTCAGGCTGACCAGGAAAGG
CTGGCAACTTGCACACCATCCGATAGAACTCATTGTGCTGCAACACCCAGCTCCTCTGAGGACACCGAAA
CTGTGAGCAACTCAAGTGAGGGTCGCGCCTCCCCACACGATGTCCTGGAAACCATCTTCGTGAGAAAAGT
CGGCGCTTTTGTGAACAAGCCCATTAATCAGGTCACACTCACCTCTCTGGACATCCCTTTCGCTATGTTT
GCACCAAAGAACCTCGAGCTGGAAGACACTGATCCCATGGTGAATCCTCCAGACTCACCCGAGACAGAAA
GTCCTCTCCAGGGCAGTCTGCACAGCGATGGAAGCTCCGGTGGCTCTTCAGGCAACACACATGACGATTT
CGTCATGATTGACTTCAAACCCGCTTTTTCCAAGGACGATATCCTCCCTATGGATCTGGGAACCTTCTAC
AGGGAGTTTCAGAATCCCCCTCAGCTCAGTAGCCTGAGCATTGACATCGGTGCCCAGTCCATGGCTGAGG
ACCTCGATTCTCTGCCTGAAAAACTGGCTGTGCACGAGAAGAACGTCAGAGAATTCGACGCATTTGTGGA
GACCCTGCAGTGACCCGGGTGACTCGAGCGGCCGCATCGTGACTGACTGACGATCTGCCTCGCGCGTTTC
GGTGATGACGGTGAAAACCTCTGACACATGCAGCTCCCGGAGACGGTCACAGCTTGTCTGTAAGCGGATG
CCGGGAGCAGACAAGCCCGTCAGGGCGCGTCAGCGGGTGTTGGCGGGTGTCGGGGCGCAGCCATGACCCA
GTCACGTAGCGATAGCGGAGTGTATAATTCTTGAAGACGAAAGGGCCTCGTGATACGCCTATTTTTATAG
GTTAATGTCATGATAATAATGGTTTCTTAGACGTCAGGTGGCACTTTTCGGGGAAATGTGCGCGGAACCC
CTATTTGTTTATTTTTCTAAATACATTCAAATATGTATCCGCTCATGAGACAATAACCCTGATAAATGCT
TCAATAATATTGAAAAAGGAAGAGTATGAGTATTCAACATTTCCGTGTCGCCCTTATTCCCTTTTTTGCG
GCATTTTGCCTTCCTGTTTTTGCTCACCCAGAAACGCTGGTGAAAGTAAAAGATGCTGAAGATCAGTTGG
GTGCACGAGTGGGTTACATCGAACTGGATCTCAACAGCGGTAAGATCCTTGAGAGTTTTCGCCCCGAAGA
ACGTTTTCCAATGATGAGCACTTTTAAAGTTCTGCTATGTGGCGCGGTATTATCCCGTGTTGACGCCGGG
CAAGAGCAACTCGGTCGCCGCATACACTATTCTCAGAATGACTTGGTTGAGTACTCACCAGTCACAGAAA
AGCATCTTACGGATGGCATGACAGTAAGAGAATTATGCAGTGCTGCCATAACCATGAGTGATAACACTGC
GGCCAACTTACTTCTGACAACGATCGGAGGACCGAAGGAGCTAACCGCTTTTTTGCACAACATGGGGGAT
CATGTAACTCGCCTTGATCGTTGGGAACCGGAGCTGAATGAAGCCATACCAAACGACGAGCGTGACACCA
CGATGCCTGCAGCAATGGCAACAACGTTGCGCAAACTATTAACTGGCGAACTACTTACTCTAGCTTCCCG
GCAACAATTAATAGACTGGATGGAGGCGGATAAAGTTGCAGGACCACTTCTGCGCTCGGCCCTTCCGGCT
GGCTGGTTTATTGCTGATAAATCTGGAGCCGGTGAGCGTGGGTCTCGCGGTATCATTGCAGCACTGGGGC
CAGATGGTAAGCCCTCCCGTATCGTAGTTATCTACACGACGGGGAGTCAGGCAACTATGGATGAACGAAA
TAGACAGATCGCTGAGATAGGTGCCTCACTGATTAAGCATTGGTAACTGTCAGACCAAGTTTACTCATAT
ATACTTTAGATTGATTTAAAACTTCATTTTTAATTTAAAAGGATCTAGGTGAAGATCCTTTTTGATAATC
TCATGACCAAAATCCCTTAACGTGAGTTTTCGTTCCACTGAGCGTCAGACCCCGTAGAAAAGATCAAAGG
ATCTTCTTGAGATCCTTTTTTTCTGCGCGTAATCTGCTGCTTGCAAACAAAAAAACCACCGCTACCAGCG
GTGGTTTGTTTGCCGGATCAAGAGCTACCAACTCTTTTTCCGAAGGTAACTGGCTTCAGCAGAGCGCAGA
TACCAAATACTGTCCTTCTAGTGTAGCCGTAGTTAGGCCACCACTTCAAGAACTCTGTAGCACCGCCTAC
ATACCTCGCTCTGCTAATCCTGTTACCAGTGGCTGCTGCCAGTGGCGATAAGTCGTGTCTTACCGGGTTG
GACTCAAGACGATAGTTACCGGATAAGGCGCAGCGGTCGGGCTGAACGGGGGGTTCGTGCACACAGCCCA
GCTTGGAGCGAACGACCTACACCGAACTGAGATACCTACAGCGTGAGCTATGAGAAAGCGCCACGCTTCC
CGAAGGGAGAAAGGCGGACAGGTATCCGGTAAGCGGCAGGGTCGGAACAGGAGAGCGCACGAGGGAGCTT
CCAGGGGGAAACGCCTGGTATCTTTATAGTCCTGTCGGGTTTCGCCACCTCTGACTTGAGCGTCGATTTT
TGTGATGCTCGTCAGGGGGGCGGAGCCTATGGAAAAACGCCAGCAACGCGGCCTTTTTACGGTTCCTGGC
CTTTTGCTGGCCTTTTGCTCACATGTTCTTTCCTGCGTTATCCCCTGATTCTGTGGATAACCGTATTACC
GCCTTTGAGTGAGCTGATACCGCTCGCCGCAGCCGAACGACCGAGCGCAGCGAGTCAGTGAGCGAGGAAG
CGGAAGAGCGCCTGATGCGGTATTTTCTCCTTACGCATCTGTGCGGTATTTCACACCGCATAAATTCCGA
CACCATCGAATGGCGCAAAACCTTTCGCGGTATGGCATGATAGCGCCCGGAAGAGAGTCAATTCAGGGTG
GTGAATGTGAAACCAGTAACGTTATACGATGTCGCAGAGTATGCCGGTGTCTCTTATCAGACCGTTTCCC
GCGTGGTGAACCAGGCCAGCCACGTTTCTGCGAAAACGCGGGAAAAAGTGGAAGCGGCGATGGCGGAGCT
GAATTACATTCCCAACCGCGTGGCACAACAACTGGCGGGCAAACAGTCGTTGCTGATTGGCGTTGCCACC
TCCAGTCTGGCCCTGCACGCGCCGTCGCAAATTGTCGCGGCGATTAAATCTCGCGCCGATCAACTGGGTG
CCAGCGTGGTGGTGTCGATGGTAGAACGAAGCGGCGTCGAAGCCTGTAAAGCGGCGGTGCACAATCTTCT
CGCGCAACGCGTCAGTGGGCTGATCATTAACTATCCGCTGGATGACCAGGATGCCATTGCTGTGGAAGCT
GCCTGCACTAATGTTCCGGCGTTATTTCTTGATGTCTCTGACCAGACACCCATCAACAGTATTATTTTCT
CCCATGAAGACGGTACGCGACTGGGCGTGGAGCATCTGGTCGCATTGGGTCACCAGCAAATCGCGCTGTT
AGCGGGCCCATTAAGTTCTGTCTCGGCGCGTCTGCGTCTGGCTGGCTGGCATAAATATCTCACTCGCAAT
CAAATTCAGCCGATAGCGGAACGGGAAGGCGACTGGAGTGCCATGTCCGGTTTTCAACAAACCATGCAAA
TGCTGAATGAGGGCATCGTTCCCACTGCGATGCTGGTTGCCAACGATCAGATGGCGCTGGGCGCAATGCG
CGCCATTACCGAGTCCGGGCTGCGCGTTGGTGCGGATATCTCGGTAGTGGGATACGACGATACCGAAGAC
AGCTCATGTTATATCCCGCCGTTAACCACCATCAAACAGGATTTTCGCCTGCTGGGGCAAACCAGCGTGG
ACCGCTTGCTGCAACTCTCTCAGGGCCAGGCGGTGAAGGGCAATCAGCTGTTGCCCGTCTCACTGGTGAA
AAGAAAAACCACCCTGGCGCCCAATACGCAAACCGCCTCTCCCCGCGCGTTGGCCGATTCATTAATGCAG
CTGGCACGACAGGTTTCCCGACTGGAAAGCGGGCAGTGAGCGCAACGCAATTAATGTAAGTTAGCTCACT
CATTAGGCACCCCAGGCTTTACACTTTATGCTTCCGGCTCGTATGTTGTGTGGAATTGTGAGCGGATAAC
AATTTCACACAGGAAACAGCTATGACCATGATTACGGATTCACTGGCCGTCGTTTTACAACGTCGTGACT
GGGAAAACCCTGGCGTTACCCAACTTAATCGCCTTGCAGCACATCCCCCTTTCGCCAGCTGGCGTAATAG
CGAAGAGGCCCGCACCGATCGCCCTTCCCAACAGTTGCGCAGCCTGAATGGCGAATGGCGCTTTGCCTGG
TTTCCGGCACCAGAAGCGGTGCCGGAAAGCTGGCTGGAGTGCGATCTTCCTGAGGCCGATACTGTCGTCG
TCCCCTCAAACTGGCAGATGCACGGTTACGATGCGCCCATCTACACCAACGTGACCTATCCCATTACGGT
CAATCCGCCGTTTGTTCCCACGGAGAATCCGACGGGTTGTTACTCGCTCACATTTAATGTTGATGAAAGC
TGGCTACAGGAAGGCCAGACGCGAATTATTTTTGATGGCGTTGGAATTAGC
